>Addgene plasmid #57263 | Dronpa-CAF1-C-10 | depositor partial sequence | sequence record 88401 | insert sequence
ACGTCAGATCCGCTAGCGCTACCGGTCGCCACCATGGTGAGTGTGATTAAACCAGACATGAAGATCAAGC
TGCGTATGGAAGGCGCTGTAAATGGACACCCGTTCGCGATTGAAGGAGTTGGCCTTGGGAAGCCTTTCGA
GGGAAAACAGAGTATGGACCTTAAAGTCAAAGAAGGCGGACCTCTGCCTTTCGCCTATGACATCTTGACA
ACTGTGTTCTGTTACGGCAACAGGGTATTCGCCAAATACCCAGAAAATATAGTAGACTATTTCAAGCAGT
CGTTTCCTGAGGGCTACTCTTGGGAACGAAGCATGAATTACGAAGACGGGGGCATTTGTAACGCGACAAA
CGACATAACCCTGGATGGTGACTGTTATATCTATGAAATTCGATTTGATGGTGTGAACTTTCCTGCCAAT
GGTCCAGTTATGCAGAAGAGGACTGTGAAATGGGAGCCATCCACTGAGAAATTGTATGTGCGTGATGGAG
TGCTGAAGGGTGATGTTAACATGGCTCTGTCGCTTGAAGGAGGTGGCCATTACCGATGTGACTTCAAAAC
TACTTATAAAGCTAAGAAGGTTGTCCAGTTGCCAGACTATCACTTTGTGGACCACCACATTGAGATTAAA
AGCCACGACAAAGATTACAGTAATGTTAATCTGCATGAGCACGCCGAAGCGCATTCTGAGCTGCCGAGGC
AGGCCAAGTCCGGACTCAGATCTGGCAGCGGTGGAGGCTTGGAGGAGCCGGAGGCCGCGACGCGGACAGC
CGCGGCCGTGGATTGCAAAGACAGACCCGGGTTCCCAGTGAAGAGGTTAATACAAGCCCGCTTGCCCTTC
AAACGCCTGAACCTTGTTCCCAAGGAGAAAGTTGAGGAAGACACATCACCAAAAGCAGCTGTGGAAAGCA
AAGTCCCGGATCTACAATTGTCTTTGGGCACTTTTGAAAGCCAGTGTCACACAGGCTCTCACGTAGGCTT
GAGTACAAAGTTGGTCGGTGGCCAGGGCCCCATTGATAGCTTCTTGAGGGCAACAATCAAGCCAGTACCG
AGTGTGGTCATTATCGACCTGACGGAGAACTGCAGTGACATTCCAGACAGCCCTGAGGGCCACAGTGAAC
TAAGTCCTGACACTGCTGGTGTGGTCACCACAGTGGAAGGAGCTGCCAAGCAGCAGGAGCACTCTGCAGC
AGAGCTGTGTCTCCTAGAGACCCCTTCAGACATCACTTGTCACATGGAAGAGGAGCCTGGGAGTCCAGGA
GACCCAAAGAGGACGGGTGACTGTCAGGCTGGTTCACTACAGAGCTGTCCGGAGCTGACCCCAGGTTCTA
GGACATGCCCCACCAAGGAGTTATCAAGCTGGAGCAAGGCAGGGGATCTCCTATTTATAGAGAAAGTGCC
TGTGGTGGTGCTAGAGGACATCCTGGCCACTAAGCCCTCCATTGCCTCTCTTCCCATGATGTCCCTGGAT
AGGAGTGTCACTTCAGAGAGTGAAATACTGGAGTCCTGCCCCGAGGATGACTCCATACTGAGCCACTCCT
CCACCAACTCCTCTTCTCCAACCAGCTCTCCTGAGGGACCATCCACACCCCCAGAACATCGGGGTGGGAG
AAGCTCCCCCTCCACCCCAGCCTGCAGAGTTGCCAAGAACTTTGTCAAAGGCTCCACAGAGAAGGGCAGG
AGCAAACTGCACAGAGATAGAGAACAGCAGAGGGAAGAGAAGGAAAAGCTGAGGGAAGAGATACGACGAG
CCAAGGAGGAGGCACGGAAGAAGAAGGAGGAGGAGAAGGAGCTGAAGGAAAAGGAGCGGAGGGAAAAGCG
GGAGAAAGATGAGAAGGAGAAGGCGGAGAAGCAGCGGCTAAAGGAGGAAAAACGCAAGGAGCGGCAGGAA
GCTCTGGAGGCTAAACTGGAGGAGAAGAGGAAGAAGGAGGAAGAGAAGCGGTTACGGGAGGAAGAGAAGC
GGTTACGGGAAGAAGAGAAGCGCATTAAGGCAGAAAAGGCAGAGATCACTCGATTCTTCCAGAAACCGAA
GACTCCGCAGGCTCCCAAGACCCTGGCCGGTTCCTGTGGTAAGTTTGCCCCCTTTGAAATCAAAGAACAC
ATGGTGCTGGCTCCACGGTGCCGAGCTGCCTTGGATCAAGACCTGTGCGATCAGCTGGACCAGCTCCTGC
AGCAGCAGAGTGTGGCAAGCACCTTCCTCAGTGACCTAAAAAGCCGGCTGCCCTTGAGATCGGGGCCCAC
CCGGGTCTGTGGCCATGACACAGACATCATGAACAGGGATGTGGTCATTGTGGAGAGCAGCAAGGTGGAC
GGTGTGTCTGAAAGGAAGAAGTTTGGCCGCATGAAGCTTCTGCAGTTCTCAGAGAACCACCGGCCAGCAT
ACTGGGGGACGTGGAACAAGAAGACAGCCATCATCCGCCCCCGGAACCCCTGGGCCCAGGACAAAGACCT
TCTTGACTATGAGGTAGACAGTGACGATGAGTGGGAAGAGGAGGAACCTGGGGAGTCTTTGTCCCACAGT
GAGGGGGATGAGGATGACGATGTGGGGGAAGATGAGGATGAGGACGATGGCTTCTTTGTGCCCCATGGGT
ACTTATCTGAAGATGAAGGCGTGACTGAGGAGTGTGCAGACCCTGAGAACCACAAAGTACACCAGAAGCT
GAAGGCCAAGGAGTGGGATGAGCTCCTAGCCAAGGGCAAGCGCTTTCGTGTGCTGCAGCCTGTGCACGTG
GGATGTGTATGGGCATCAGAGGCAGCCAACTGCACGAGTTCCGACTTGAAGCTGCTGCAGCAGTTCACTG
CATGCCTGCTGGATGTGGCATCCCCTGATGAGCCAGAACCCGGGGCCTCCAGGAGGGAAAAGAGGGACCA
GCATATCCTGGCCCAGTTGCTTCCGCTGCTACATGGCAATGTGAATGGGAGCAAGGTGATCATCCATGAA
TTCCAGGAGCAATGCCGCAGGGGCCTGCTGACCCTTCCAAGTCCCACCCCACACCTGCAGATGCCCAACT
TGGAGGATGCTGTTGCTGTGCCATCCAAGGCCAGGCTGAAGCGCCTTATCTCTGAGAACTCTGCCTATGA
GAAGCGGCCCAACTTCCGTATGTGCTGGTATGTGCACCCAGAGGTGCTCAAGAGCTTTGGCCAGGAGTGC
CTGCCAGTGCCCTGCCAGTGGACCTACATCACCACCATGCCCTCAGCACCCAGGGAAGACAGTGGCAGTG
CTTCTACTGAGGGGCCTGGCCAGAGCACACCTATGCTACTCAAGCGGAAGCCAGCGGCCACCATGTGCAT
CACGCAGTTTATGAAGAAGCGGCGCTATGATGGACAGGTTGGGTCTGGGGACATGGATGGCTTCCAGGCA
GACACAGAAGAGGATGAAGAGGATGACACAGACTGTATGATCATAGATGTGCCAGATGTTGGGAGTGACG
TGTCAGAAGCTCCCATACCTGCTCCCACACTTTGCAAGTGAGGATCCACCGGATCTAGATAACTGATCAT
AATCAGCCATACCACATT
