[The description below was written by a language model from this plasmid's Addgene catalogue record.]
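Description:
Dronpa-CAF1-C-10 is a mammalian expression plasmid built on the Dronpa-C1 backbone (about 4.75 kb without the insert), a C1-style fusion vector in which the fluorescent protein coding sequence sits upstream of the cloning site. It is maintained in E. coli as a high-copy plasmid under kanamycin selection, and it carries a neomycin resistance marker so that transfected mammalian cells can be selected with G418. The record does not list the origin of replication or the individual backbone features, and no feature table is provided, so details beyond the catalogue fields cannot be confirmed; the listed 3′ sequencing primer does imply an SV40 polyadenylation signal downstream of the insert.

The payload is mouse CAF1 (chromatin assembly factor 1), expressed from the CMV promoter as a fusion with Dronpa at its N terminus. The size of the insert and the cloning method are not stated, and the "C-10" in the name probably indicates the C-type fusion orientation and a 10-residue linker between the two proteins, although the record does not explain it. Dronpa is a green fluorescent protein, recorded here with excitation at 503 nm and emission at 518 nm, and is generally known for reversible photoswitching between bright and dark states. The stated purpose is localization: the fusion serves as a fluorescent marker for chromatin assembly factor 1 in transfected mammalian cells, allowing its distribution to be visualized by fluorescence microscopy. Dronpa's switching behaviour makes such fusions potentially suitable for tracking or super-resolution approaches, though the record does not mention these uses.
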