Addgene plasmid #57263: Dronpa-CAF1-C-10
Purpose: Localization: Chromatin Assembly Factor 1, Excitation: 503, Emission: 518
Depositing lab: Michael Davidson. Depositing organization: Florida State University, Tallahassee.
Backbone
  Vector backbone: Dronpa-C1
  Backbone size w/o insert (bp): 4750
  Vector type: Mammalian Expression
  Selectable markers: Neomycin (select with G418)
Growth in bacteria
  Bacterial resistance: Kanamycin, 50 μg/mL
  Growth temperature: 37°C
  Growth strain: DH5alpha
  Copy number: High Copy
Gene/Insert
  Gene/Insert name: CAF1 (alt name: NM_013733.3)
  Species: M. musculus (mouse)
  Promoter: CMV
  Tag / fusion protein: Dronpa (N terminal on backbone)
  Cloning method: Unknown
  Sequencing primers: 5′ CMV-F; 3′ SV40pA-R
Terms and licenses: Academic/Nonprofit Terms; Industry Terms
Depositor comments: . Excitation = 503; Emission = 518
How to cite: Dronpa-CAF1-C-10 was a gift from Michael Davidson (Addgene plasmid # 57263 ; http://n2t.net/addgene:57263 ; RRID:Addgene_57263)
